Addgene plasmid #101268: 5WCG (SMYD2)
Purpose: Baculovirus expression for structure determination; may not be full ORF
Depositing lab: Cheryl Arrowsmith. Depositing organization: University of Toronto.
Backbone
  Vector backbone: pFBOH-MHL
  Backbone manufacturer: SGC (Addgene Plasmid #62304)
  Vector type: Baculovirus Expression
Growth in bacteria
  Bacterial resistance: Ampicillin, 100 μg/mL
  Growth temperature: 37°C
  Growth strain: DH5alpha
  Copy number: Unknown
Gene/Insert
  Gene/Insert name: SMYD2 (alt names: 5WCG; gi|9910273)
  Species: H. sapiens (human)
  Insert size (bp): 1299
  Entrez Gene: SMYD2 (a.k.a. HSKM-B, KMT3C, ZMYND14)
  Promoter: polyhedrin
  Tag / fusion protein: 6xHis-TEV (N terminal on backbone)
  Cloning method: Ligation Independent Cloning
  Sequencing primers: 5′ pFBOH-fwd (5'-CCGGATTATTCATACCGTCCCACCA-3'); 3′ pFBOH-rev (5'-CTGATTATGATCCTCTAGTACTTCT-3')
Terms and licenses: Academic/Nonprofit Terms; Industry Terms: Not Available to Industry
Depositor comments: N terminal tag: MHHHHHHSSGRENLYFQG. SGC Clone Sample ID: SMYD2:PBC001-A01:C213634. SGC or PDB link: http://www.thesgc.org/structures/5WCG/
How to cite: 5WCG (SMYD2) was a gift from Cheryl Arrowsmith (Addgene plasmid # 101268 ; http://n2t.net/addgene:101268 ; RRID:Addgene_101268)
