[The description below was written by a language model from this plasmid's Addgene catalogue record and pLannotate feature annotations shown in this document.]
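Description:
5WCG (SMYD2) is a baculovirus transfer plasmid of about 6.0 kb built on the pFBOH-MHL backbone, a Structural Genomics Consortium derivative of the Bac-to-Bac style donor vectors. It is propagated in E. coli through a high-copy ColE1/pUC-type origin and selected with ampicillin via the bla gene; an f1 origin is also present. The expression cassette lies between the left and right ends of a mini-Tn7 element, together with a gentamicin acetyltransferase gene driven by the class 1 integron Pc promoter. This layout allows Tn7-mediated transposition of the cassette and gentamicin marker into a bacmid carried in a suitable E. coli host, and the resulting recombinant bacmid is then used to generate baculovirus for protein production in insect cells.

The payload is a 1,299 bp human SMYD2 coding sequence, inserted by ligation-independent cloning downstream of the strong, very late polyhedrin promoter from Autographa californica nucleopolyhedrovirus and followed by an SV40 polyadenylation signal. SMYD2 (also called KMT3C) is a protein-lysine methyltransferase that acts on histones and on non-histone substrates such as p53 and RB1. The backbone supplies an N-terminal 6xHis tag followed by a TEV protease site, allowing metal-affinity purification and subsequent tag removal; the annotation software picks up part of this region as a fragment of a composite TEV/His tag. The small large T antigen and lacZα fragments in the feature table appear to be backbone remnants rather than functional elements. The construct was made to produce protein for structure determination, its name corresponding to a deposited structure, and the record cautions that the insert may not represent the full open reading frame.
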