Features (pLannotate 1.2.2; 16 found; start..end, strand, type, name):
      2..456     +  rep_origin     f1 ori (sequence partly withheld): f1 bacteriophage origin of replication; arrow indicates direction of (+) strand synthesis
    482..586     +  promoter       AmpR promoter: bla
    587..1447    +  CDS            AmpR: β-lactamase; bla; confers resistance to ampicillin, carbenicillin, and related antibiotics
   1618..2206    +  rep_origin     ori: high-copy-number ColE1/pMB1/pBR322/pUC origin of replication
   2392..2443    -  misc_feature   bom (fragment): basis of mobility region from pBR322
   2511..2735    -  mobile_element Tn7R: mini-Tn7 element (right end of the Tn7 transposon) Tn7
   2802..3335    -  CDS            GmR: gentamycin acetyltransferase; aacC1; confers resistance to gentamycin
   3505..3533    -  promoter       Pc promoter: intI1 (promoter lies within the coding sequence); class 1 integron promoter
   3511..3858    -  CDS            YPR2_ECOLX (fragment): Protein predicted: Swiss-Prot protein existence level 4. From Escherichia coli.
   3885..3976    +  promoter       polyhedrin promoter: polh from Autographa californica; promoter for the baculovirus polyhedrin gene
   4033..4051    +  CDS            capTEV™ (fragment): composite tag for in vivo biotinylation, TEV protease cleavage, and 6xHis tagging
   4086..5384    +  CDS            SMYD2: SMYD2_HUMAN - Also known as KMT3C. Experimental evidence at protein level: Swiss-Prot protein existence level 1. Protein-lysine N-methyltransferase that methylates both histones and non-histone proteins, including p53/TP53 and RB1. Specifically trimethylates histone H3 'Lys-4' (H3K4me3) in vivo. The activity requires interaction with HSP90alpha. Shows even higher methyltransferase activity on p53/TP53. Monomethylates 'Lys-370' of p53/TP53, leading to decreased DNA-binding activity and subsequent transcriptional regulation activity of p53/TP53. Monomethylates RB1 at 'Lys-860'. From Homo sapiens
   5416..5499    +  CDS            large T antigen (fragment): large T antigen from SV40 (simian virus 40)
   5522..5656    +  polyA_signal   SV40 poly(A) signal: SV40 polyadenylation signal
   5685..5850    -  mobile_element Tn7L: mini-Tn7 element (left end of the Tn7 transposon) Tn7
   6013..6029    +  CDS            lacZα (fragment): LacZα fragment of β-galactosidase; lacZ fragment
>Addgene plasmid #101268 | 5WCG (SMYD2) | addgene full sequence | sequence record 197529 | Addgene NGS Result
G
[124 nt withheld, positions 2-125]
C
[91 nt withheld, positions 127-217]
A
[49 nt withheld, positions 219-267]
CCTTTGACGTTGGAGTCCACGTTCTT
[37 nt withheld, positions 294-330]
ACCCTATCTCGGTCTATTCTTTTGATTTATAAGGGATTTTGCCGATTTCGGCCTATTGGTTAAAAAATGA
GCTGATTTAACAAAAATTTAACGCGAATTTTAACAAAATATTAACGCTTACAATTTAGGTGGCACTTTTC
GGGGAAATGTGCGCGGAACCCCTATTTGTTTATTTTTCTAAATACATTCAAATATGTATCCGCTCATGAG
ACAATAACCCTGATAAATGCTTCAATAATATTGAAAAAGGAAGAGTATGAGTATTCAACATTTCCGTGTC
GCCCTTATTCCCTTTTTTGCGGCATTTTGCCTTCCTGTTTTTGCTCACCCAGAAACGCTGGTGAAAGTAA
AAGATGCTGAAGATCAGTTGGGTGCACGAGTGGGTTACATCGAACTGGATCTCAACAGCGGTAAGATCCT
TGAGAGTTTTCGCCCCGAAGAACGTTTTCCAATGATGAGCACTTTTAAAGTTCTGCTATGTGGCGCGGTA
TTATCCCGTATTGACGCCGGGCAAGAGCAACTCGGTCGCCGCATACACTATTCTCAGAATGACTTGGTTG
AGTACTCACCAGTCACAGAAAAGCATCTTACGGATGGCATGACAGTAAGAGAATTATGCAGTGCTGCCAT
AACCATGAGTGATAACACTGCGGCCAACTTACTTCTGACAACGATCGGAGGACCGAAGGAGCTAACCGCT
TTTTTGCACAACATGGGGGATCATGTAACTCGCCTTGATCGTTGGGAACCGGAGCTGAATGAAGCCATAC
CAAACGACGAGCGTGACACCACGATGCCTGTAGCAATGGCAACAACGTTGCGCAAACTATTAACTGGCGA
ACTACTTACTCTAGCTTCCCGGCAACAATTAATAGACTGGATGGAGGCGGATAAAGTTGCAGGACCACTT
CTGCGCTCGGCCCTTCCGGCTGGCTGGTTTATTGCTGATAAATCTGGAGCCGGTGAGCGTGGGTCTCGCG
GTATCATTGCAGCACTGGGGCCAGATGGTAAGCCCTCCCGTATCGTAGTTATCTACACGACGGGGAGTCA
GGCAACTATGGATGAACGAAATAGACAGATCGCTGAGATAGGTGCCTCACTGATTAAGCATTGGTAACTG
TCAGACCAAGTTTACTCATATATACTTTAGATTGATTTAAAACTTCATTTTTAATTTAAAAGGATCTAGG
TGAAGATCCTTTTTGATAATCTCATGACCAAAATCCCTTAACGTGAGTTTTCGTTCCACTGAGCGTCAGA
CCCCGTAGAAAAGATCAAAGGATCTTCTTGAGATCCTTTTTTTCTGCGCGTAATCTGCTGCTTGCAAACA
AAAAAACCACCGCTACCAGCGGTGGTTTGTTTGCCGGATCAAGAGCTACCAACTCTTTTTCCGAAGGTAA
CTGGCTTCAGCAGAGCGCAGATACCAAATACTGTTCTTCTAGTGTAGCCGTAGTTAGGCCACCACTTCAA
GAACTCTGTAGCACCGCCTACATACCTCGCTCTGCTAATCCTGTTACCAGTGGCTGCTGCCAGTGGCGAT
AAGTCGTGTCTTACCGGGTTGGACTCAAGACGATAGTTACCGGATAAGGCGCAGCGGTCGGGCTGAACGG
GGGGTTCGTGCACACAGCCCAGCTTGGAGCGAACGACCTACACCGAACTGAGATACCTACAGCGTGAGCT
ATGAGAAAGCGCCACGCTTCCCGAAGGGAGAAAGGCGGACAGGTATCCGGTAAGCGGCAGGGTCGGAACA
GGAGAGCGCACGAGGGAGCTTCCAGGGGGAAACGCCTGGTATCTTTATAGTCCTGTCGGGTTTCGCCACC
TCTGACTTGAGCGTCGATTTTTGTGATGCTCGTCAGGGGGGCGGAGCCTATGGAAAAACGCCAGCAACGC
GGCCTTTTTACGGTTCCTGGCCTTTTGCTGGCCTTTTGCTCACATGTTCTTTCCTGCGTTATCCCCTGAT
TCTGTGGATAACCGTATTACCGCCTTTGAGTGAGCTGATACCGCTCGCCGCAGCCGAACGACCGAGCGCA
GCGAGTCAGTGAGCGAGGAAGCGGAAGAGCGCCTGATGCGGTATTTTCTCCTTACGCATCTGTGCGGTAT
TTCACACCGCATAGACCAGCCGCGTAACCTGGCAAAATCGGTTACGGTTGAGTAATAAATGGATGCCCTG
CGTAAGCGGGTGTGGGCGGACAATAAAGTCTTAAACTGAACAAAATAGATCTAAACTATGACAATAAAGT
CTTAAACTAGACAGAATAGTTGTAAACTGAAATCAGTCCAGTTATGCTGTGAAAAAGCATACTGGACTTT
TGTTATGGCTAAAGCAAACTCTTCATTTTCTGAAGTGCAAATTGCCCGTCGTATTAAAGAGGGGCGTGGC
CAAGGGCATGGTAAAGACTATATTCGCGGCGTTGTGACAATTTACCGAACAACTCCGCGGCCGGGAAGCC
GATCTCGGCTTGAACGAATTGTTAGGTGGCGGTACTTGGGTCGATATCAAAGTGCATCACTTCTTCCCGT
ATGCCCAACTTTGTATAGAGAGCCACTGCGGGATCGTCACCGTAATCTGCTTGCACGTAGATCACATAAG
CACCAAGCGCGTTGGCCTCATGCTTGAGCAGATTGATGAGCGCGGTGGCAATGCCCTGCCTCCGGTGCTC
GCCGGAGACTGCGAGATCATAGATATAGATCTCACTACGCGGCTGCTCAAACTTGGGCAGAACGTAAGCC
GCGAGAGCGCCAACAACCGCTTCTTGGTCGAAGGCAGCAAGCGCGATGAATGTCTTACTACGGAGCAAGT
TCCCGAGGTAATCGGAGTCCGGCTGATGTTGGGAGTAGGTGGCTACGTCTCCGAACTCACGACCGAAAAG
ATCAAGAGCAGCCCGCATGGATTTGACTTGGTCAGGGCCGAGCCTACATGTGCGAATGATGCCCATACTT
GAGCCACCTAACTTTGTTTTAGGGCGACTGCCCTGCTGCGTAACATCGTTGCTGCTCCATAACATCAAAC
ATCGACCCACGGCGTAACGCGCTTGCTGCTTGGATGCCCGAGGCATAGACTGTACAAAAAAACAGTCATA
ACAAGCCATGAAAACCGCCACTGCGCCGTTACCACCGCTGCGTTCGGTCAAGGTTCTGGACCAGTTGCGT
GAGCGCATACGCTACTTGCATTACAGTTTACGAACCGAACAGGCTTATGTCAACTGGGTTCGTGCCTTCA
TCCGTTTCCACGGTGTGCGTCACCCGGCAACCTTGGGCAGCAGCGAAGTCGAGGCATTTCTGTCCTGGCT
GGCGAACGAGCGCAAGGTTTCGGTCTCCACGCATCGTCAGGCATTGGCGGCCTTGCTGTTCTTCTACGGC
AAGGTGCTGTGCACGGATCTGCCCTGGCTTCAGGAGATCGGAAGACCTCGGCCGTCGCGGCGCTTGCCGG
TGGTGCTGACCCCGGATGAAGTGGTTCGCATCCTCGGTTTTCTGGAAGGCGAGCATCGTTTGTTCGCCCA
GGACTCTAGCTATAGTTCTAGTGGTTGGCTACGTATACTCCGGAATATTAATAGATCATGGAGATAATTA
AAATGATAACCATCTCGCAAATAAATAAGTATTTTACTGTTTTCGTAACAGTTTTGTAATAAAAAAACCT
ATAAATATTCCGGATTATTCATACCGTCCCACCATCGGGCGCGGATCTCGGTCCGAAAACCATGCATCAT
CATCATCATCACAGCAGCGGCAGAGAAAACTTGTATTTCCAGGGCATGAGGGCCGAGGGCCTCGGCGGCC
TGGAGCGCTTCTGCAGCCCGGGCAAAGGCCGGGGGCTGCGGGCTCTGCAGCCCTTCCAGGTGGGGGACTT
GCTGTTCTCCTGCCCGGCCTATGCCTACGTGCTCACGGTCAACGAGCGGGGCAACCACTGCGAGTACTGC
TTCACCAGGAAAGAAGGATTGTCCAAATGTGGAAGATGCAAGCAGGCATTTTACTGCAATGTGGAGTGTC
AGAAAGAAGATTGGCCCATGCACAAGCTGGAATGTTCTCCCATGGTTGTTTTTGGGGAAAACTGGAATCC
CTCGGAGACTGTAAGACTAACAGCAAGGATTCTGGCCAAACAGAAAATCCACCCAGAGAGAACACCTTCG
GAAAAATTGTTAGCTGTGAAGGAGTTTGAATCACATCTGGATAAGTTAGACAATGAGAAGAAGGATTTGA
TTCAGAGTGACATAGCTGCTCTCCATCACTTTTACTCCAAGCATCTCGAATTCCCTGACAATGATAGCCT
CGTAGTACTCTTTGCACAGGTTAACTGTAATGGCTTCACAATTGAAGATGAAGAACTTTCTCATTTGGGA
TCAGCGATATTTCCTGATGTTGCATTGATGAATCATAGCTGTTGCCCCAATGTCATTGTGACCTACAAAG
GGACCCTGGCAGAAGTCAGAGCTGTACAGGAAATCAAGCCGGGAGAGGAGGTTTTTACCAGCTATATTGA
TCTCCTGTACCCAACGGAAGATAGAAATGACCGGTTAAGAGATTCTTATTTCTTTACCTGTGAGTGCCAG
GAGTGTACCACCAAGGACAAGGATAAGGCCAAGGTGGAAATCCGGAAGCTCAGCGATCCCCCAAAGGCAG
AAGCCATCCGAGACATGGTCAGATATGCACGCAACGTCATTGAAGAGTTCCGGAGGGCCAAGCACTATAA
ATCCCCTAGTGAGCTGCTGGAGATCTGCGAGCTCAGCCAGGAGAAGATGAGCTCTGTGTTTGAGGACAGT
AACGTGTACATGTTGCACATGATGTACCAGGCCATGGGTGTCTGCTTGTACATGCAGGACTGGGAAGGAG
CCCTGCAATATGGACAGAAAATCATTAAGCCCTACAGTAAGCACTATCCTTTGTACTCCCTCAACGTGGC
CTCCATGTGGTTGAAGCTAGGGAGACTCTACATGGGCCTGGAACACAAAGCCGCAGGGGAGAAAGCCCTG
AAGAAGGCCATTGCAATCATGGAAGTAGCTCACGGCAAAGATCATCCATATATTTCTGAGATCAAACAGG
AAATTGAAAGCCACTGATGACGAAGCTTGTCGAGAAGTACTAGAGGATCATAATCAGCCATACCACATTT
GTAGAGGTTTTACTTGCTTTAAAAAACCTCCCACACCTCCCCCTGAACCTGAAACATAAAATGAATGCAA
TTGTTGTTGTTAACTTGTTTATTGCAGCTTATAATGGTTACAAATAAAGCAATAGCATCACAAATTTCAC
AAATAAAGCATTTTTTTCACTGCATTCTAGTTGTGGTTTGTCCAAACTCATCAATGTATCTTATCATGTC
TGGATCTGATCACTGATATCGCCTAGGAGATCCGAACCAGATAAGTGAAATCTAGTTCCAAACTATTTTG
TCATTTTTAATTTTCGTATTAGCTTACGACGCTACACCCAGTTCCCATCTATTTTGTCACTCTTCCCTAA
ATAATCCTTAAAAACTCCATTTCCACCCCTCCCAGTTCCCAACTATTTTGTCCGCCCACAGCGGGGCATT
TTTCTTCCTGTTATGTTTTTAATCAAACATCCTGCCAACTCCATGTGACAAACCGTCATCTTCGGCTACT
TTTTCTCTGTCACAGAATGAAAATTTTTCTGTCATCTCTTCGTTATTAATGTTTGTAATTGACTGAATAT
CAACGCTTATTTGCAGCCTGAATGGCGAATGG
