>Addgene plasmid #101268 | 5WCG (SMYD2) | depositor partial sequence | sequence record 190975 | insert
ATGAGGGCCGAGGGCCTCGGCGGCCTGGAGCGCTTCTGCAGCCCGGGCAAAGGCCGGGGGCTGCGGGCTC
TGCAGCCCTTCCAGGTGGGGGACTTGCTGTTCTCCTGCCCGGCCTATGCCTACGTGCTCACGGTCAACGA
GCGGGGCAACCACTGCGAGTACTGCTTCACCAGGAAAGAAGGATTGTCCAAATGTGGAAGATGCAAGCAG
GCATTTTACTGCAATGTGGAGTGTCAGAAAGAAGATTGGCCCATGCACAAGCTGGAATGTTCTCCCATGG
TTGTTTTTGGGGAAAACTGGAATCCCTCGGAGACTGTAAGACTAACAGCAAGGATTCTGGCCAAACAGAA
AATCCACCCAGAGAGAACACCTTCGGAAAAATTGTTAGCTGTGAAGGAGTTTGAATCACATCTGGATAAG
TTAGACAATGAGAAGAAGGATTTGATTCAGAGTGACATAGCTGCTCTCCATCACTTTTACTCCAAGCATC
TCGAATTCCCTGACAATGATAGCCTCGTAGTACTCTTTGCACAGGTTAACTGTAATGGCTTCACAATTGA
AGATGAAGAACTTTCTCATTTGGGATCAGCGATATTTCCTGATGTTGCATTGATGAATCATAGCTGTTGC
CCCAATGTCATTGTGACCTACAAAGGGACCCTGGCAGAAGTCAGAGCTGTACAGGAAATCAAGCCGGGAG
AGGAGGTTTTTACCAGCTATATTGATCTCCTGTACCCAACGGAAGATAGAAATGACCGGTTAAGAGATTC
TTATTTCTTTACCTGTGAGTGCCAGGAGTGTACCACCAAGGACAAGGATAAGGCCAAGGTGGAAATCCGG
AAGCTCAGCGATCCCCCAAAGGCAGAAGCCATCCGAGACATGGTCAGATATGCACGCAACGTCATTGAAG
AGTTCCGGAGGGCCAAGCACTATAAATCCCCTAGTGAGCTGCTGGAGATCTGCGAGCTCAGCCAGGAGAA
GATGAGCTCTGTGTTTGAGGACAGTAACGTGTACATGTTGCACATGATGTACCAGGCCATGGGTGTCTGC
TTGTACATGCAGGACTGGGAAGGAGCCCTGCAATATGGACAGAAAATCATTAAGCCCTACAGTAAGCACT
ATCCTTTGTACTCCCTCAACGTGGCCTCCATGTGGTTGAAGCTAGGGAGACTCTACATGGGCCTGGAACA
CAAAGCCGCAGGGGAGAAAGCCCTGAAGAAGGCCATTGCAATCATGGAAGTAGCTCACGGCAAAGATCAT
CCATATATTTCTGAGATCAAACAGGAAATTGAAAGCCAC
